>Addgene plasmid #207262 | pHCMV_COCVmut_G | addgene full sequence | sequence record 407611 | Addgene NGS Result
GCGGCCGCTCTAGAGAGCTTGGCCCATTGCATACGTTGTATCCATATCATAATATGTACATTTATATTGG
CTCATGTCCAACATTACCGCCATGTTGACATTGATTATTGACTAGTTATTAATAGTAATCAATTACGGGG
TCATTAGTTCATAGCCCATATATGGAGTTCCGCGTTACATAACTTACGGTAAATGGCCCGCCTGGCTGAC
CGCCCAACGACCCCCGCCCATTGACGTCAATAATGACGTATGTTCCCATAGTAACGCCAATAGGGACTTT
CCATTGACGTCAATGGGTGGAGTATTTACGGTAAACTGCCCACTTGGCAGTACATCAAGTGTATCATATG
CCAAGTACGCCCCCTATTGACGTCAATGACGGTAAATGGCCCGCCTGGCATTATGCCCAGTACATGACCT
TATGGGACTTTCCTACTTGGCAGTACATCTACGTATTAGTCATCGCTATTACCATGGTGATGCGGTTTTG
GCAGTACATCAATGGGCGTGGATAGCGGTTTGACTCACGGGGATTTCCAAGTCTCCACCCCATTGACGTC
AATGGGAGTTTGTTTTGGCACCAAAATCAACGGGACTTTCCAAAATGTCGTAACAACTCCGCCCCATTGA
CGCAAATGGGCGGTAGGCGTGTACGGTGGGAGGTCTATATAAGCAGAGCTCGTTTAGTGAACCGTCAGAT
CGCCTGGACACGCCATCCACGCTGTTTTGACCTCCATAGATGACACCGGGACCGATCCAGCCTCCGGTCG
ACCGATCCTGAGAACTTCAGGGTGAGTTTGGGGACCCTTGATTGTTCTTTCTTTTTCGCTATTGTAAAAT
TCATGTTATATGGAGGGGGCAAAGTTTTCAGGGTGTTGTTTAGAATGGGAAGATGTCCCTTGTATCACCA
TGGACCCTCATGATAATTTTGTTTCTTTCACTTTCTACTCTGTTGACAACCATTGTCTCCTCTTATTTTC
TTTTCATTTTCTGTAACTTTTTCGTTAAACTTTAGCTTGCATTTGTAACGAATTTTTAAATTCACTTTTG
TTTATTTGTCAGATTGTAAGTACTTTCTCTAATCACTTTTTTTTCAAGGCAATCAGGGTATATTATATTG
TACTTCAGCACAGTTTTAGAGAACAATTGTTATAATTAAATGATAAGGTAGAATATTTCTGCATATAAAT
TCTGGCTGGCGTGGAAATATTCTTATTGGTAGAAACAACTACACCCTGGTCATCATCCTGCCTTTCTCTT
TATGGTTACAATGATATACACTGTTTGAGATGAGGATAAAATACTCTGAGTCCAAACCGGGCCCCTCTGC
TAACCATGTTCATGCCTTCTTCTCTTTCCTACAGCTCCTGGGCAACGTGCTGGTTGTTGTGCTGTCTCAT
CATTTTGGCAAAGAATTCGCCACCATGAATTTTCTGCTCCTTACCTTTATAGTGCTCCCACTCTGTAGTC
ACGCGAAATTTAGTATTGTATTCCCCCAATCTCAAAAGGGCAATTGGAAGAACGTACCAAGCAGCTACCA
CTATTGCCCCAGTAGTTCCGACCAGAATTGGCATAATGACCTCTTGGGGATCACTATGAAGGTGAAGATG
CCAGCGACGCACAAGGCTATCCAAGCCGACGGCTGGATGTGCCATGCAGCGAAATGGATTACGACATGCG
ATTTTCGCTGGTACGGGCCAAAGTACATAACACACAGCATACATAGTATACAACCTACTTCCGAGCAATG
CAAGGAGAGTATTAAGCAAACTAAGCAGGGGACCTGGATGAGCCCGGGATTTCCGCCACAGAACTGCGGT
TATGCCACTGTGACGGATAGTGTAGCTGTCGTTGTCCAAGCAACCCCGCATCACGTCCTCGTCGATGAGT
ACACGGGTGAATGGATTGATTCTCAATTCCCTAACGGAAAATGTGAAACAGAGGAATGTGAGACAGTTCA
TAATTCAACGGTGTGGTATTCAGACTACAAAGTTACAGGCTTGTGTGATGCGACGTTGGTCGACACAGAA
ATCACGTTCTTTAGTGAAGATGGCAAAAAGGAATCCATCGGAAAACCAAACACAGGTTACCGCAGCAACG
CATTTGCTTATGAAAAAGGGGACAAGGTCTGTAAAATGAATTATTGTAAACACGCGGGTGTGAGACTCCC
ATCCGGCGTCTGGTTTGAATTTGTGGACCAGGATGTCTATGCGGCGGCTAAGCTTCCTGAGTGCCCAGTC
GGTGCTACTATCAGTGCGCCCACACAGACATCAGTTGATGTCAGCCTCATACTGGATGTCGAACGTATTC
TGGATTACTCCCTTTGCCAAGAGACATGGAGTAAGATCAGGTCCAAGCAGCCCGTAAGCCCGGTAGACCT
GTCCTATCTCGCACCGAAGAACCCTGGTACTGGACCTGCTTTTACAATCATAAATGGAACCCTTAAATAT
TTCGAAACTCGCTACATACGCATTGACATAGACAACCCGATAATCTCCAAAATGGTCGGAAAAATAAGTG
GCTCACAAACGGAGGCCGAACTTTGGACAGAATGGTTTCCTTATGAAGGGGTGGAGATCGGACCCAACGG
AATTTTGAAGACACCAACAGGATACAAGTTTCCACTGTTTATGATTGGACATGGCATGTTGGATTCTGAC
CTTCACAAAACGTCCCAAGCAGAAGTATTCGAGCACCCACATCTCGCCGAAGCGCCAAAGCAGCTTCCTG
AAGAGGAAACTCTTTTCTTTGGTGACACGGGGATTAGTAAGAATCCCGTAGAACTGATTGAGGGGTGGTT
TAGTTCCTGGAAGTCAACAGTCGTAACCTTTTTTTTCGCAATAGGTGTGTTTATTTTGCTCTACGTGGTC
GCCAGGATAGTTATCGCCGTCCGGTACCGCTATCAAGGGTCTAATAATAAGCGGATATACAACGACATCG
AGATGAGTCGATTTCGCAAATGAAGATCTTTTTCCCTCTGCCAAAAATTATGGGGACATCATGAAGCCCC
TTGAGCATCTGACTTCTGGCTAATAAAGGAAATTTATTTTCATTGCAATAGTGTGTTGGAATTTTTTGTG
TCTCTCACTCGGAAGGACATATGGGAGGGCAAATCATTTAAAACATCAGAATGAGTATTTGGTTTAGAGT
TTGGCAACATATGCCCATATGCTGGCTGCCATGAACAAAGGTTGGCTATAAAGAGGTCATCAGTATATGA
AACAGCCCCCTGCTGTCCATTCCTTATTCCATAGAAAAGCCTTGACTTGAGGTTAGATTTTTTTTATATT
TTGTTTTGTGTTATTTTTTTCTTTAACATCCCTAAAATTTTCCTTACATGTTTTACTAGCCAGATTTTTC
CTCCTCTCCTGACTACTCCCAGTCATAGCTGTCCCTCTTCTCTTATGGAGATCCCTCGACGGATCGGCCG
CAATTCGTAATCATGTCATAGCTGTTTCCTGTGTGAAATTGTTATCCGCTCACAATTCCACACAACATAC
GAGCCGGAAGCATAAAGTGTAAAGCCTGGGGTGCCTAATGAGTGAGCTAACTCACATTAATTGCGTTGCG
CTCACTGCCCGCTTTCCAGTCGGGAAACCTGTCGTGCCAGCTGCATTAATGAATCGGCCAACGCGCGGGG
AGAGGCGGTTTGCGTATTGGGCGCTCTTCCGCTTCCTCGCTCACTGACTCGCTGCGCTCGGTCGTTCGGC
TGCGGCGAGCGGTATCAGCTCACTCAAAGGCGGTAATACGGTTATCCACAGAATCAGGGGATAACGCAGG
AAAGAACATGTGAGCAAAAGGCCAGCAAAAGGCCAGGAACCGTAAAAAGGCCGCGTTGCTGGCGTTTTTC
CATAGGCTCCGCCCCCCTGACGAGCATCACAAAAATCGACGCTCAAGTCAGAGGTGGCGAAACCCGACAG
GACTATAAAGATACCAGGCGTTTCCCCCTGGAAGCTCCCTCGTGCGCTCTCCTGTTCCGACCCTGCCGCT
TACCGGATACCTGTCCGCCTTTCTCCCTTCGGGAAGCGTGGCGCTTTCTCATAGCTCACGCTGTAGGTAT
CTCAGTTCGGTGTAGGTCGTTCGCTCCAAGCTGGGCTGTGTGCACGAACCCCCCGTTCAGCCCGACCGCT
GCGCCTTATCCGGTAACTATCGTCTTGAGTCCAACCCGGTAAGACACGACTTATCGCCACTGGCAGCAGC
CACTGGTAACAGGATTAGCAGAGCGAGGTATGTAGGCGGTGCTACAGAGTTCTTGAAGTGGTGGCCTAAC
TACGGCTACACTAGAAGAACAGTATTTGGTATCTGCGCTCTGCTGAAGCCAGTTACCTTCGGAAAAAGAG
TTGGTAGCTCTTGATCCGGCAAACAAACCACCGCTGGTAGCGGTGGTTTTTTTGTTTGCAAGCAGCAGAT
TACGCGCAGAAAAAAAGGATCTCAAGAAGATCCTTTGATCTTTTCTACGGGGTCTGACGCTCAGTGGAAC
GAAAACTCACGTTAAGGGATTTTGGTCATGAGATTATCAAAAAGGATCTTCACCTAGATCCTTTTAAATT
AAAAATGAAGTTTTAAATCAATCTAAAGTATATATGAGTAAACTTGGTCTGACAGTTACCAATGCTTAAT
CAGTGAGGCACCTATCTCAGCGATCTGTCTATTTCGTTCATCCATAGTTGCCTGACTCCCCGTCGTGTAG
ATAACTACGATACGGGAGGGCTTACCATCTGGCCCCAGTGCTGCAATGATACCGCGAGACCCACGCTCAC
CGGCACCAGATTTATCAGCAATAAACCAGCCAGCCGGAAGGGCCGAGCGCAGAAGTGGTCCTGCAACTTT
ATCCGCCTCCATCCAGTCTATTAATTGTTGCCGGGAAGCTAGAGTAAGTAGTTCGCCAGTTAATAGTTTG
CGCAACGTTGTTGCCATTGCTACAGGCATCGTGGTGTCACGCTCGTCGTTTGGTATGGCTTCATTCAGCT
CCGGTTCCCAACGATCAAGGCGAGTTACATGATCCCCCATGTTGTGCAAAAAAGCGGTTAGCTCCTTCGG
TCCTCCGATCGTTGTCAGAAGTAAGTTGGCCGCAGTGTTATCACTCATGGTTATGGCAGCACTGCATAAT
TCTCTTACTGTCATGCCATCCGTAAGATGCTTTTCTGTGACTGGTGAGTACTCAACCAAGTCATTCTGAG
AATAGTGTATGCGGCGACCGAGTTGCTCTTGCCCGGCGTCAATACGGGATAATACCGCGCCACATAGCAG
AACTTTAAAAGTGCTCATCATTGGAAAACGTTCTTCGGGGCGAAAACTCTCAAGGATCTTACCGCTGTTG
AGATCCAGTTCGATGTAACCCACTCGTGCACCCAACTGATCTTCAGCATCTTTTACTTTCACCAGCGTTT
CTGGGTGAGCAAAAACAGGAAGGCAAAATGCCGCAAAAAAGGGAATAAGGGCGACACGGAAATGTTGAAT
ACTCATACTCTTCCTTTTTCAATATTATTGAAGCATTTATCAGGGTTATTGTCTCATGAGCGGATACATA
TTTGAATGTATTTAGAAAAATAAACAAATAGGGGTTCCGCGCACATTTCCCCGAAAAGTGCCACCTAAAT
TGTAAGCGTTAATATTTTGTTAAAATTCGCGTTAAATTTTTGTTAAATCAGCTCATTTTTTAACCAATAG
GCCGAAATCGGCAAAATCCCTTATAAATCAAAAGAATAGACCGAGATAGGGT
[37 nt withheld, positions 5723-5759]
AAAGAACGTGGACTCCAACGTCAAAGG
[49 nt withheld, positions 5787-5835]
T
[91 nt withheld, positions 5837-5927]
G
[124 nt withheld, positions 5929-6052]
CCCATTCGCCATTCAGGCTGCGCAACTGTTGGGAAGGGCGATCGGTGCGGGCCTCTTCGCTATTACGCCA
GCTGGCGAAAGGGGGATGTGCTGCAAGGCGATTAAGTTGGGTAACGCCAGGGTTTTCCCAGTCACGACGT
TGTAAAACGACGGCCAGTGAGCGCGCGTAATACGACTCACTATAGGGCGAATTGGAGCTCCACCGCGGTG
Features (pLannotate 1.2.2; 16 found; start..end, strand, type, name):
     97..476     +  enhancer       CMV enhancer: human cytomegalovirus immediate early enhancer
    477..680     +  promoter       CMV promoter: human cytomegalovirus (CMV) immediate early promoter
    792..1364    +  intron         β-globin intron: intron from rabbit β-globin gene
   1431..2960    +  CDS            G: GLYCO_VSIVC - Experimental evidence at protein level: Swiss-Prot protein existence level 1. Attaches the virus to host cellular receptor, inducing clathrin-dependent endocytosis of the virion. In the endosome, the acidic pH induces conformational changes in the glycoprotein trimer, which trigger fusion between virus and endosomal membrane. In neurons, neo-synthesized glycoproteins are sorted to the dendrites, where the virus buds (By similarity). From Vesicular stomatitis Indiana virus (strain 94GUB Central America) (VSIV). Used to pseudotype many virus-like particles like lentiviral vector, b
   3032..3087    +  polyA_signal   β-globin poly(A) signal: rabbit β-globin polyadenylation signal (Gil and Proudfoot, 1987)
   3469..3485    -  protein_bind   lac operator: The lac repressor binds to the lac operator to inhibit transcription in E. coli. This inhibition can be relieved by adding lactose or isopropyl-β-D-thiogalactopyranoside (IPTG). lac repressor encoded by lacI
   3493..3523    -  promoter       lac promoter: promoter for the E. coli lac operon
   3538..3559    -  protein_bind   CAP binding site: CAP binding activates transcription in the presence of cAMP. E. coli catabolite activator protein
   3572..3664    -  CDS            lacI (fragment): lac repressor; lacI; The lac repressor binds to the lac operator to inhibit transcription in E. coli. This inhibition can be relieved by adding lactose or isopropyl-β-D-thiogalactopyranoside (IPTG).
   3847..4435    -  rep_origin     ori: high-copy-number ColE1/pMB1/pBR322/pUC origin of replication
   4606..5466    -  CDS            AmpR: β-lactamase; bla; confers resistance to ampicillin, carbenicillin, and related antibiotics
   5467..5571    -  promoter       AmpR promoter: bla
   5624..6052    -  rep_origin     f1 ori (sequence partly withheld): f1 bacteriophage origin of replication; arrow indicates direction of (+) strand synthesis
   6057..6212    -  CDS            lacZα (fragment): LacZα fragment of β-galactosidase; lacZ fragment
   6220..6238    +  promoter       T7 promoter: promoter for bacteriophage T7 RNA polymerase
   6247..14      +  misc_feature   MCS (fragment) (across the origin): pBluescript multiple cloning site
