[The description below was written by a language model from this plasmid's Addgene catalogue record and pLannotate feature annotations shown in this document.]
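Description:
pHCMV_COCVmut_G is a mammalian expression plasmid built on the pHCMV backbone that produces a mutant form of the Cocal virus envelope glycoprotein (G). It is maintained in E. coli through a high-copy ColE1/pUC-type origin and selected with ampicillin via the β-lactamase gene. The backbone also carries an f1 phage origin and pBluescript-type remnants (lac promoter/operator, lacZα and lacI fragments, a T7 promoter and part of a multiple cloning site) that play no role in expression of the insert.

The expression cassette consists of the human cytomegalovirus immediate-early enhancer and promoter, followed by a rabbit β-globin intron that promotes efficient processing and export of the transcript, then the glycoprotein coding sequence, and finally a rabbit β-globin polyadenylation signal. The roughly 1.5 kb insert was made synthetically, is codon-optimised for mammalian cells, sits between retained EcoRI and BglII sites, and carries the substitutions K47A, Y209A and R354A. The automated annotation labels this reading frame by similarity to the vesicular stomatitis Indiana virus G protein, a related vesiculovirus glycoprotein that mediates receptor attachment and pH-triggered endosomal membrane fusion; the catalogue entry identifies it as Cocal virus G.

The record does not state the functional effect of the three mutations. The associated publication concerns cell type-specific delivery through modular envelope design, and vesiculovirus G proteins are commonly used to pseudotype lentiviral and related particles, so the plasmid is likely supplied in trans in producer cells as an envelope component. The plasmid contains no mammalian selection marker, reporter or epitope tag, consistent with transient transfection.
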