Addgene plasmid #207262: pHCMV_COCVmut_G
Purpose: Mammalian expression of a mutant Cocal virus G protein
Depositing lab: Feng Zhang. Depositing organization: Broad Institute. Publication: Cell type-specific delivery by modular envelope design. Strebinger D, Frangieh CJ, Friedrich MJ, Faure G, Macrae RK, Zhang F. Nat Commun. 2023 Aug 23;14(1):5141. doi: 10.1038/s41467-023-40788-8. PubMed 37612276.
Backbone
  Vector backbone: pHCMV
  Backbone manufacturer: Clontech
  Backbone size w/o insert (bp): 4711
  Vector type: Mammalian Expression
Growth in bacteria
  Bacterial resistance: Ampicillin, 100 μg/mL
  Growth temperature: 37°C
  Growth strain: NEB Stable
  Copy number: High Copy
Gene/Insert
  Gene/Insert name: COCVmut_G
  Species: Cocal Virus
  Insert size (bp): 1551
  Mutation: K47A/Y209A/R354A; mammalian codon optimization
  Promoter: CMV promoter
  Cloning method: Restriction Enzyme; 5′ cloning site EcoRI (not destroyed); 3′ cloning site BglII (not destroyed)
Resource information
  A portion of this plasmid was derived from a plasmid made by: synthesis
Terms and licenses: Academic/Nonprofit Terms; Industry Terms: Not Available to Industry
How to cite: pHCMV_COCVmut_G was a gift from Feng Zhang (Addgene plasmid # 207262 ; http://n2t.net/addgene:207262 ; RRID:Addgene_207262)
